>Addgene plasmid #209184 | pet-MBP | addgene full sequence | sequence record 417153 | Addgene NGS Result
GATTGGCGAATGGG
[124 nt withheld, positions 15-138]
C
[91 nt withheld, positions 140-230]
A
[49 nt withheld, positions 232-280]
CCTTTGACGTTGGAGTCCACGTTCTTT
[37 nt withheld, positions 308-344]
ACCCTATCTCGGTCTATTCTTTTGATTTATAAGGGATTTTGCCGATTTCGGCCTATTGGTTAAAAAATGA
GCTGATTTAACAAAAATTTAACGCGAATTTTAACAAAATATTAACGCTTACAATTTAGGTGGCACTTTTC
GGGGAAATGTGCGCGGAACCCCTATTTGTTTATTTTTCTAAATACATTCAAATATGTATCCGCTCATGAG
ACAATAACCCTGATAAATGCTTCAATAATATTGAAAAAGGAAGAGTATGAGTATTCAACATTTCCGTGTC
GCCCTTATTCCCTTTTTTGCGGCATTTTGCCTTCCTGTTTTTGCTCACCCAGAAACGCTGGTGAAAGTAA
AAGATGCTGAAGATCAGTTGGGTGCACGAGTGGGTTACATCGAACTGGATCTCAACAGCGGTAAGATCCT
TGAGAGTTTTCGCCCCGAAGAACGTTTTCCAATGATGAGCACTTTTAAAGTTCTGCTATGTGGCGCGGTA
TTATCCCGTATTGACGCCGGGCAAGAGCAACTCGGTCGCCGCATACACTATTCTCAGAATGACTTGGTTG
AGTACTCACCAGTCACAGAAAAGCATCTTACGGATGGCATGACAGTAAGAGAATTATGCAGTGCTGCCAT
AACCATGAGTGATAACACTGCGGCCAACTTACTTCTGACAACGATCGGAGGACCGAAGGAGCTAACCGCT
TTTTTGCACAACATGGGGGATCATGTAACTCGCCTTGATCGTTGGGAACCGGAGCTGAATGAAGCCATAC
CAAACGACGAGCGTGACACCACGATGCCTGCAGCAATGGCAACAACGTTGCGCAAACTATTAACTGGCGA
ACTACTTACTCTAGCTTCCCGGCAACAATTAATAGACTGGATGGAGGCGGATAAAGTTGCAGGACCACTT
CTGCGCTCGGCCCTTCCGGCTGGCTGGTTTATTGCTGATAAATCTGGAGCCGGTGAGCGTGGGTCTCGCG
GTATCATTGCAGCACTGGGGCCAGATGGTAAGCCCTCCCGTATCGTAGTTATCTACACGACGGGGAGTCA
GGCAACTATGGATGAACGAAATAGACAGATCGCTGAGATAGGTGCCTCACTGATTAAGCATTGGTAACTG
TCAGACCAAGTTTACTCATATATACTTTAGATTGATTTAAAACTTCATTTTTAATTTAAAAGGATCTAGG
TGAAGATCCTTTTTGATAATCTCATGACCAAAATCCCTTAACGTGAGTTTTCGTTCCACTGAGCGTCAGA
CCCCGTAGAAAAGATCAAAGGATCTTCTTGAGATCCTTTTTTTCTGCGCGTAATCTGCTGCTTGCAAACA
AAAAAACCACCGCTACCAGCGGTGGTTTGTTTGCCGGATCAAGAGCTACCAACTCTTTTTCCGAAGGTAA
CTGGCTTCAGCAGAGCGCAGATACCAAATACTGTCCTTCTAGTGTAGCCGTAGTTAGGCCACCACTTCAA
GAACTCTGTAGCACCGCCTACATACCTCGCTCTGCTAATCCTGTTACCAGTGGCTGCTGCCAGTGGCGAT
AAGTCGTGTCTTACCGGGTTGGACTCAAGACGATAGTTACCGGATAAGGCGCAGCGGTCGGGCTGAACGG
GGGGTTCGTGCACACAGCCCAGCTTGGAGCGAACGACCTACACCGAACTGAGATACCTACAGCGTGAGCT
ATGAGAAAGCGCCACGCTTCCCGAAGGGAGAAAGGCGGACAGGTATCCGGTAAGCGGCAGGGTCGGAACA
GGAGAGCGCACGAGGGAGCTTCCAGGGGGAAACGCCTGGTATCTTTATAGTCCTGTCGGGTTTCGCCACC
TCTGACTTGAGCGTCGATTTTTGTGATGCTCGTCAGGGGGGCGGAGCCTATGGAAAAACGCCAGCAACGC
GGCCTTTTTACGGTTCCTGGCCTTTTGCTGGCCTTTTGCTCACATGTTCTTTCCTGCGTTATCCCCTGAT
TCTGTGGATAACCGTATTACCGCCTTTGAGTGAGCTGATACCGCTCGCCGCAGCCGAACGACCGAGCGCA
GCGAGTCAGTGAGCGAGGAAGCGGAAGAGCGCCTGATGCGGTATTTTCTCCTTACGCATCTGTGCGGTAT
TTCACACCGCAATGGTGCACTCTCAGTACAATCTGCTCTGATGCCGCATAGTTAAGCCAGTATACACTCC
GCTATCGCTACGTGACTGGGTCATGGCTGCGCCCCGACACCCGCCAACACCCGCTGACGCGCCCTGACGG
GCTTGTCTGCTCCCGGCATCCGCTTACAGACAAGCTGTGACCGTCTCCGGGAGCTGCATGTGTCAGAGGT
TTTCACCGTCATCACCGAAACGCGCGAGGCAGCTGCGGTAAAGCTCATCAGCGTGGTCGTGAAGCGATTC
ACAGATGTCTGCCTGTTCATCCGCGTCCAGCTCGTTGAGTTTCTCCAGAAGCGTTAATGTCTGGCTTCTG
ATAAAGCGGGCCATGTTAAGGGCGGTTTTTTCCTGTTTGGTCACTGATGCCTCCGTGTAAGGGGGATTTC
TGTTCATGGGGGTAATGATACCGATGAAACGAGAGAGGATGCTCACGATACGGGTTACTGATGATGAACA
TGCCCGGTTACTGGAACGTTGTGAGGGTAAACAACTGGCGGTATGGATGCGGCGGGACCAGAGAAAAATC
ACTCAGGGTCAATGCCAGCGCTTCGTTAATACAGATGTAGGTGTTCCACAGGGTAGCCAGCAGCATCCTG
CGATGCAGATCCGGAACATAATGGTGCAGGGCGCTGACTTCCGCGTTTCCAGACTTTACGAAACACGGAA
ACCGAAGACCATTCATGTTGTTGCTCAGGTCGCAGACGTTTTGCAGCAGCAGTCGCTTCACGTTCGCTCG
CGTATCGGTGATTCATTCTGCTAACCAGTAAGGCAACCCCGCCAGCCTAGCCGGGTCCTCAACGACAGGA
GCACGATCATGCGCACCCGTGGCCAGGACCCAACGCTGCCCGAGATCTCGATCCCGCGAAATTAATACGA
CTCACTATAGGGAGACCACAACGGTTTCCCTCTAGATTTTCACGAGCACTTCACCAACAAGGACCATAGA
TTATGAAAACTGAAGAAGGTAAACTGGTAATCTGGATTAACGGCGATAAAGGCTATAACGGTCTCGCTGA
AGTCGGTAAGAAATTCGAGAAAGATACCGGAATTAAAGTCACCGTTGAGCATCCGGATAAACTGGAAGAG
AAATTCCCACAGGTTGCGGCAACTGGCGATGGCCCTGACATTATCTTCTGGGCACACGACCGCTTTGGTG
GCTACGCTCAATCTGGCCTGTTGGCTGAAATCACCCCGGACAAAGCGTTCCAGGACAAGCTGTATCCGTT
TACCTGGGATGCCGTACGTTACAACGGCAAGCTGATTGCTTACCCGATCGCTGTTGAAGCGTTATCGCTG
ATTTATAACAAAGATCTGCTGCCGAACCCGCCAAAAACCTGGGAAGAGATCCCGGCGCTGGATAAAGAAC
TGAAAGCGAAAGGTAAGAGCGCGCTGATGTTCAACCTGCAAGAACCGTACTTCACCTGGCCGCTGATTGC
TGCTGACGGGGGTTATGCGTTCAAGTATGAAAACGGCAAGTACGACATTAAAGACGTGGGCGTGGATAAC
GCTGGCGCGAAAGCGGGTCTGACCTTCCTGGTTGACCTGATTAAAAACAAACACATGAATGCAGACACCG
ATTACTCCATCGCAGAAGCTGCCTTTAATAAAGGCGAAACAGCGATGACCATCAACGGCCCGTGGGCATG
GTCCAACATCGACACCAGCAAAGTGAATTATGGTGTAACGGTACTGCCGACCTTCAAGGGTCAACCATCC
AAACCGTTCGTTGGCGTGCTGAGCGCAGGTATTAACGCCGCCAGTCCGAACAAAGAGCTGGCAAAAGAGT
TCCTCGAAAACTATCTGCTGACTGATGAAGGTCTGGAAGCGGTTAATAAAGACAAACCGCTGGGTGCCGT
AGCGCTGAAGTCTTACGAGGAAGAGTTGGCGAAAGATCCACGTATTGCCGCCACCATGGAAAACGCCCAG
AAAGGTGAAATCATGCCGAACATCCCGCAGATGTCCGCTTTCTGGTATGCCGTGCGTACTGCGGTGATCA
ACGCCGCCAGCGGTCGTCAGACTGTCGATGAAGCCCTGAAAGACGCGCAGACTAATTCGAGCTCGAACAA
CAACACTAGTGGCTCCGGTGGTGGTGGCGGTTCCATGAGCGAGAATCTTTATTTTCAGGGATCCGCTAGC
GCTGTCGACCTGGTTCCGCGTGGCAGCGGCCGCCACCATCACCACCACCACTGAGGGCCGCACTCGAGCA
CCACCACCACCACCACTGAGATCCGGCTGCTAACAAAGCCCGAAAGGAAGCTGAGTTGGCTGCTGCCACC
GCTGAGCAATAACTAGCATAACCCCTTGGGGCCTCTAAACGGGTCTTGAGGGGTTTTTTGCTGAAAGGAG
GAACTATATCCG
Features (pLannotate 1.2.2; 13 found; start..end, strand, type, name):
     15..443     +  rep_origin     f1 ori (sequence partly withheld): f1 bacteriophage origin of replication; arrow indicates direction of (+) strand synthesis
    496..600     +  promoter       AmpR promoter: bla
    601..1461    +  CDS            AmpR: β-lactamase; bla; confers resistance to ampicillin, carbenicillin, and related antibiotics
   1632..2220    +  rep_origin     ori: high-copy-number ColE1/pMB1/pBR322/pUC origin of replication
   2406..2545    -  misc_feature   bom: basis of mobility region from pBR322
   2647..2838    -  CDS            rop: Rop protein, which maintains plasmids at low copy number; rop
   2855..3235    +  CDS            YPB1_ECOLX: Protein predicted: Swiss-Prot protein existence level 4. From Escherichia coli.
   3347..3365    +  promoter       T7 promoter: promoter for bacteriophage T7 RNA polymerase
   3427..4527    +  CDS            MBP: maltose binding protein from E. coli; malE (mutated); This version of the gene does not encode a signal sequence, so MBP will remain in the cytosol.
   4584..4604    +  CDS            capTEV™ (fragment): composite tag for in vivo biotinylation, TEV protease cleavage, and 6xHis tagging
   4683..4700    +  CDS            9xHis (fragment): 9xHis affinity tag
   4710..4759    +  CDS            SET1 (fragment): solubility-enhancement tag derived from T7 phage gene 10B
   4767..4814    +  terminator     T7 terminator: transcription terminator for bacteriophage T7 RNA polymerase
