[The description below was written by a language model from this plasmid's Addgene catalogue record and pLannotate feature annotations shown in this document.]
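Description:
pet-MBP is an empty bacterial expression backbone for producing recombinant proteins in E. coli as fusions with an N-terminal maltose-binding protein (MBP) tag and a C-terminal hexahistidine tag. It was built from a laboratory-made pET-type vector, pETARA, by inserting the MBP coding sequence through XbaI and SpeI sites; the sequenced plasmid is 4,836 nt. Propagation relies on a ColE1/pMB1-family origin accompanied by the pBR322 bom region and the rop gene, which restrains copy number and is consistent with the catalogue's low-copy designation. Selection is by ampicillin through β-lactamase expressed from its own promoter. An f1 phage origin is also present, which in principle allows single-stranded DNA production. No lacI gene or lac operator is annotated in the feature table.

The expression cassette runs from a T7 promoter to a T7 terminator, so transcription requires a host supplying T7 RNA polymerase. Downstream of the promoter lies a malE-derived MBP open reading frame lacking the signal sequence, so the fusion remains cytosolic; MBP commonly improves solubility and permits amylose-affinity purification. A short match to a TEV-containing composite tag follows MBP, suggesting a TEV protease cleavage site for tag removal, although the record does not state this explicitly. A gap between this element and the histidine stretch presumably holds the cloning sites for the gene of interest, but these are not annotated. The His tag is annotated as a fragment of a 9xHis feature whose length corresponds to six histidines. The short "SET1" fragment just before the terminator is probably an incidental match to T7-derived sequence. Having tags at both termini allows tandem affinity purification that enriches for full-length product.
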