Addgene plasmid #209184: pet-MBP
Purpose: (Empty Backbone) Expression of recombinant proteins with N-terminal MBP-tag and C-terminal Hisx6-tag in E. coli
Depositing lab: Attila Reményi. Depositing organization: HUN-REN Research Centre for Natural Sciences. Publication: Phosphorylation-Assisted Luciferase Complementation Assay Designed to Monitor Kinase Activity and Kinase-Domain-Mediated Protein-Protein Binding. Poti AL, Denes L, Papp K, Bato C, Banoczi Z, Remenyi A, Alexa A. Int J Mol Sci. 2023 Oct 3;24(19):14854. doi: 10.3390/ijms241914854. PubMed 37834301.
Backbone
  Vector backbone: pETARA
  Backbone manufacturer: Attila Reményi lab
  Backbone size (bp): 3651
  Modifications to backbone: MBP-insert was cloned by XbaI and SpeI
  Vector type: Bacterial Expression
  Promoter: T7
  Tag / fusion protein: HisX6 (C terminal on backbone)
Growth in bacteria
  Bacterial resistance: Ampicillin, 100 μg/mL
  Growth temperature: 37°C
  Growth strain: DH5alpha
  Copy number: Low Copy
Gene/Insert
  Sequencing primers: 5′ T7; 3′ T7 Term
Terms and licenses: Academic/Nonprofit Terms; Industry Terms: Not Available to Industry
How to cite: pet-MBP was a gift from Attila Reményi (Addgene plasmid # 209184 ; http://n2t.net/addgene:209184 ; RRID:Addgene_209184)
